Addgene plasmid #127669: LADL Bridge + Promoter Only Target
Purpose: Encodes for CRY2-HA and mCherry proteins expressed from the EF1a promoter as well as 2 gRNAs targeting the Zfp462 promoter expressed from their individual hU6 promoters
Depositing lab: Jennifer Phillips-Cremins. Depositing organization: University of Pennsylvania. Publication: LADL: light-activated dynamic looping for endogenous gene expression control. Kim JH, Rege M, Valeri J, Dunagin MC, Metzger A, Titus KR, Gilgenast TG, Gong W, Beagan JA, Raj A, Phillips-Cremins JE. Nat Methods. 2019 Jun 24. pii: 10.1038/s41592-019-0436-5. doi: 10.1038/s41592-019-0436-5. PubMed 31235883.
Backbone
  Vector backbone: Derived from pUC19
  Backbone manufacturer: Cremins lab
  Backbone size w/o insert (bp): 4437
  Vector type: Mammalian Expression, CRISPR
  Selectable markers: mCherry
Growth in bacteria
  Bacterial resistance: Ampicillin, 100 μg/mL
  Growth temperature: 37°C
  Growth strain: NEB Stable
  Copy number: High Copy
Gene/Insert
  Gene/Insert name: CRY2-HA-2A-mCherry and gRNAs 115 and 117
  gRNA/shRNA sequence: TAAAGAAAAGTGTTTATCGA, AAGTGTTTATCGAGGGAAAG
  Species: Synthetic
  Insert size (bp): 4194
  Promoter: EF1a and hU6
  Tag / fusion protein: HA (C terminal on insert)
  Cloning method: Ligation Independent Cloning
  Sequencing primers: 5′ EF-1a Forward; 3′ BGH Reverse
Terms and licenses: Academic/Nonprofit Terms; Industry Terms: Not Available to Industry
How to cite: LADL Bridge + Promoter Only Target was a gift from Jennifer Phillips-Cremins (Addgene plasmid # 127669 ; http://n2t.net/addgene:127669 ; RRID:Addgene_127669)
