[The description below was written by a language model from this plasmid's Addgene catalogue record and pLannotate feature annotations shown in this document.]
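Description:
LADL Bridge + Promoter Only Target is a mammalian expression and CRISPR plasmid built on a pUC19-derived backbone. It is one component of the light-activated dynamic looping (LADL) system for controlling endogenous gene expression. It is propagated in E. coli at high copy from a ColE1/pUC-type origin under ampicillin selection (AmpR/β-lactamase), and it also carries an f1 phage origin. The annotation additionally detects a single AAV2 ITR and small bom and rop fragments downstream of the expression cassette. These look like remnants of earlier vector lineages, and the record assigns them no function.

The payload has two parts. The first is a Pol II cassette in which a CMV enhancer fragment is followed by the EF-1α core promoter with its intron A. This drives Arabidopsis CRY2, which carries an N-terminal nucleoplasmin nuclear localization signal and a C-terminal HA tag. A 2A peptide links CRY2 to mCherry so that the two are produced as separate proteins from one transcript, which ends at a bGH polyadenylation signal. mCherry is the only marker for identifying transfected mammalian cells, as no drug-selection gene is present. CRY2 is a blue-light-responsive photoreceptor and, as the construct name indicates, provides the "bridge" function of the system.

The second part is an array of human U6 (Pol III) promoters, each followed by an S. pyogenes Cas9 guide RNA scaffold. The catalogue entry describes two guides (115 and 117) against the Zfp462 promoter, whereas the feature table shows four tandem U6–scaffold units. The record does not explain what the other two units contain. No Cas9 or dCas9 is encoded, so it must be supplied from another construct.
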