Features (pLannotate 1.2.2; 27 found; start..end, strand, type, name):
    860..1448    +  rep_origin     ori: high-copy-number ColE1/pMB1/pBR322/pUC origin of replication
   1510..1750    +  promoter       U6 promoter: RNA polymerase III promoter for human U6 snRNA
   1780..1855    +  misc_RNA       gRNA scaffold: guide RNA scaffold for the Streptococcus pyogenes CRISPR/Cas9 system
   1862..1905    +  misc_RNA       gRNA scaffold (fragment): guide RNA scaffold for the Streptococcus pyogenes CRISPR/Cas9 system
   1953..2193    +  promoter       U6 promoter: RNA polymerase III promoter for human U6 snRNA
   2223..2298    +  misc_RNA       gRNA scaffold: guide RNA scaffold for the Streptococcus pyogenes CRISPR/Cas9 system
   2305..2348    +  misc_RNA       gRNA scaffold (fragment): guide RNA scaffold for the Streptococcus pyogenes CRISPR/Cas9 system
   2396..2636    +  promoter       U6 promoter: RNA polymerase III promoter for human U6 snRNA
   2663..2738    +  misc_RNA       gRNA scaffold: guide RNA scaffold for the Streptococcus pyogenes CRISPR/Cas9 system
   2745..2788    +  misc_RNA       gRNA scaffold (fragment): guide RNA scaffold for the Streptococcus pyogenes CRISPR/Cas9 system
   2836..3076    +  promoter       U6 promoter: RNA polymerase III promoter for human U6 snRNA
   3103..3178    +  misc_RNA       gRNA scaffold: guide RNA scaffold for the Streptococcus pyogenes CRISPR/Cas9 system
   3185..3228    +  misc_RNA       gRNA scaffold (fragment): guide RNA scaffold for the Streptococcus pyogenes CRISPR/Cas9 system
   3275..3539    +  enhancer       CMV enhancer (fragment): human cytomegalovirus immediate early enhancer; contains an 18-bp deletion relative to the standard CMV enhancer
   3561..3772    +  promoter       EF-1α core promoter: core promoter for human elongation factor EF-1α
   3773..4711    +  intron         EF-1α intron A: intron upstream of the start codon of human EF-1α
   4748..4795    +  CDS            nucleoplasmin NLS: bipartite nuclear localization signal from nucleoplasmin
   4796..6289    +  CDS            CRY2 (fragment): CRY2_ARATH - Also known as PHH1 From Arabidopsis thaliana (Mouse-ear cress).
   6449..7155    +  CDS            mCherry (fragment): monomeric derivative of DsRed fluorescent protein (Shaner et al., 2004) mammalian codon-optimized
   7187..7298    +  polyA_signal   bGH poly(A) signal: bovine growth hormone polyadenylation signal
   7403..7543    +  repeat_region  AAV2 ITR: inverted terminal repeat of adeno-associated virus serotype 2 inverted
   7548..7599    -  misc_feature   bom (fragment): basis of mobility region from pBR322
   7618..8073    +  rep_origin     f1 ori (sequence partly withheld): f1 bacteriophage origin of replication; arrow indicates direction of (+) strand synthesis
   8074..8123    -  misc_feature   bom (fragment): basis of mobility region from pBR322
   8225..8260    -  CDS            rop (fragment): Rop protein, which maintains plasmids at low copy number; rop
   8355..8459    +  promoter       AmpR promoter: bla
   8460..689     +  CDS            AmpR (across the origin): β-lactamase; bla; confers resistance to ampicillin, carbenicillin, and related antibiotics
>Addgene plasmid #127669 | LADL Bridge + Promoter Only Target | addgene full sequence | sequence record 249167 | Addgene NGS Result
TTCGCCCCGAAGAACGTTTTCCAATGATGAGCACTTTTAAAGTTCTGCTATGTGGCGCGGTATTATCCCG
TATTGACGCCGGGCAAGAGCAACTCGGTCGCCGCATACACTATTCTCAGAATGACTTGGTTGAGTACTCA
CCAGTCACAGAAAAGCATCTTACGGATGGCATGACAGTAAGAGAATTATGCAGTGCTGCCATAACCATGA
GTGATAACACTGCGGCCAACTTACTTCTGACAACGATCGGAGGACCGAAGGAGCTAACCGCTTTTTTGCA
CAACATGGGGGATCATGTAACTCGCCTTGATCGTTGGGAACCGGAGCTGAATGAAGCCATACCAAACGAC
GAGCGTGACACCACGATGCCTGTAGCAATGGCAACAACGTTGCGCAAACTATTAACTGGCGAACTACTTA
CTCTAGCTTCCCGGCAACAATTAATAGACTGGATGGAGGCGGATAAAGTTGCAGGACCACTTCTGCGCTC
GGCCCTTCCGGCTGGCTGGTTTATTGCTGATAAATCTGGAGCCGGTGAGCGTGGAAGCCGCGGTATCATT
GCAGCACTGGGGCCAGATGGTAAGCCCTCCCGTATCGTAGTTATCTACACGACGGGGAGTCAGGCAACTA
TGGATGAACGAAATAGACAGATCGCTGAGATAGGTGCCTCACTGATTAAGCATTGGTAACTGTCAGACCA
AGTTTACTCATATATACTTTAGATTGATTTAAAACTTCATTTTTAATTTAAAAGGATCTAGGTGAAGATC
CTTTTTGATAATCTCATGACCAAAATCCCTTAACGTGAGTTTTCGTTCCACTGAGCGTCAGACCCCGTAG
AAAAGATCAAAGGATCTTCTTGAGATCCTTTTTTTCTGCGCGTAATCTGCTGCTTGCAAACAAAAAAACC
ACCGCTACCAGCGGTGGTTTGTTTGCCGGATCAAGAGCTACCAACTCTTTTTCCGAAGGTAACTGGCTTC
AGCAGAGCGCAGATACCAAATACTGTTCTTCTAGTGTAGCCGTAGTTAGGCCACCACTTCAAGAACTCTG
TAGCACCGCCTACATACCTCGCTCTGCTAATCCTGTTACCAGTGGCTGCTGCCAGTGGCGATAAGTCGTG
TCTTACCGGGTTGGACTCAAGACGATAGTTACCGGATAAGGCGCAGCGGTCGGGCTGAACGGGGGGTTCG
TGCACACAGCCCAGCTTGGAGCGAACGACCTACACCGAACTGAGATACCTACAGCGTGAGCTATGAGAAA
GCGCCACGCTTCCCGAAGGGAGAAAGGCGGACAGGTATCCGGTAAGCGGCAGGGTCGGAACAGGAGAGCG
CACGAGGGAGCTTCCAGGGGGAAACGCCTGGTATCTTTATAGTCCTGTCGGGTTTCGCCACCTCTGACTT
GAGCGTCGATTTTTGTGATGCTCGTCAGGGGGGCGGAGCCTATGGAAAAACGCCAGCAACGCGGCCTTTT
TACGGTTCCTGGCCTTTTGCTGGCCTTTTGCTCACATGTGAGGGCCTATTTCCCATGATTCCTTCATATT
TGCATATACGATACAAGGCTGTTAGAGAGATAATTGGAATTAATTTGACTGTAAACACAAAGATATTAGT
ACAAAATACGTGACGTAGAAAGTAATAATTTCTTGGGTAGTTTGCAGTTTTAAAATTATGTTTTAAAATG
GACTATCATATGCTTACCGTAACTTGAAAGTATTTCGATTTCTTGGCTTTATATATCTTGTGGAAAGGAC
GAAACACCGTAAAGAAAAGTGTTTATCGAGTTTTAGAGCTAGAAATAGCAAGTTAAAATAAGGCTAGTCC
GTTATCAACTTGAAAAAGTGGCACCGAGTCGGTGCTTTTTTGTTTTAGAGCTAGAAATAGCAAGTTAAAA
TAAGGCTAGTCCGTTTTTAGCGCGTGCGCCAATTCTGCAGACAAATGGCTCTAGAGGCATGTGAGGGCCT
ATTTCCCATGATTCCTTCATATTTGCATATACGATACAAGGCTGTTAGAGAGATAATTGGAATTAATTTG
ACTGTAAACACAAAGATATTAGTACAAAATACGTGACGTAGAAAGTAATAATTTCTTGGGTAGTTTGCAG
TTTTAAAATTATGTTTTAAAATGGACTATCATATGCTTACCGTAACTTGAAAGTATTTCGATTTCTTGGC
TTTATATATCTTGTGGAAAGGACGAAACACCGAAGTGTTTATCGAGGGAAAGGTTTTAGAGCTAGAAATA
GCAAGTTAAAATAAGGCTAGTCCGTTATCAACTTGAAAAAGTGGCACCGAGTCGGTGCTTTTTTGTTTTA
GAGCTAGAAATAGCAAGTTAAAATAAGGCTAGTCCGTTTTTAGCGCGTGCGCCAATTCTGCAGACAAATG
GCTCTAGAGGCATGTGAGGGCCTATTTCCCATGATTCCTTCATATTTGCATATACGATACAAGGCTGTTA
GAGAGATAATTGGAATTAATTTGACTGTAAACACAAAGATATTAGTACAAAATACGTGACGTAGAAAGTA
ATAATTTCTTGGGTAGTTTGCAGTTTTAAAATTATGTTTTAAAATGGACTATCATATGCTTACCGTAACT
TGAAAGTATTTCGATTTCTTGGCTTTATATATCTTGTGGAAAGGACGAAACACCGGGTCTTCGAGAAGAC
CTGTTTTAGAGCTAGAAATAGCAAGTTAAAATAAGGCTAGTCCGTTATCAACTTGAAAAAGTGGCACCGA
GTCGGTGCTTTTTTGTTTTAGAGCTAGAAATAGCAAGTTAAAATAAGGCTAGTCCGTTTTTAGCGCGTGC
GCCAATTCTGCAGACAAATGGCTCTAGAGGCATGTGAGGGCCTATTTCCCATGATTCCTTCATATTTGCA
TATACGATACAAGGCTGTTAGAGAGATAATTGGAATTAATTTGACTGTAAACACAAAGATATTAGTACAA
AATACGTGACGTAGAAAGTAATAATTTCTTGGGTAGTTTGCAGTTTTAAAATTATGTTTTAAAATGGACT
ATCATATGCTTACCGTAACTTGAAAGTATTTCGATTTCTTGGCTTTATATATCTTGTGGAAAGGACGAAA
CACCGGGTCTTCGAGAAGACCTGTTTTAGAGCTAGAAATAGCAAGTTAAAATAAGGCTAGTCCGTTATCA
ACTTGAAAAAGTGGCACCGAGTCGGTGCTTTTTTGTTTTAGAGCTAGAAATAGCAAGTTAAAATAAGGCT
AGTCCGTTTTTAGCGCGTGCGCCAATTCTGCAGACAAATGGCTCTAGAGGTACCCGTTACATAACTTACG
GTAAATGGCCCGCCTGGCTGACCGCCCAACGACCCCCGCCCATTGACGTCAATAGTAACGCCAATAGGGA
CTTTCCATTGACGTCAATGGGTGGAGTATTTACGGTAAACTGCCCACTTGGCAGTACATCAAGTGTATCA
TATGCCAAGTACGCCCCCTATTGACGTCAATGACGGTAAATGGCCCGCCTGGCATTGTGCCCAGTACATG
ACCTTATGGGACTTTCCTACTTGGCAGTACATCTACGTAAATACTAGTGTGCCCGTCAGTGGGCAGAGCG
CACATCGCCCACAGTCCCCGAGAAGTTGGGGGGAGGGGTCGGCAATTGAACCGGTGCCTAGAGAAGGTGG
CGCGGGGTAAACTGGGAAAGTGATGTCGTGTACTGGCTCCGCCTTTTTCCCGAGGGTGGGGGAGAACCGT
ATATAAGTGCAGTAGTCGCCGTGAACGTTCTTTTTCGCAACGGGTTTGCCGCCAGAACACAGGTAAGTGC
CGTGTGTGGTTCCCGCGGGCCTGGCCTCTTTACGGGTTATGGCCCTTGCGTGCCTTGAATTACTTCCACC
TGGCTGCAGTACGTGATTCTTGATCCCGAGCTTCGGGTTGGAAGTGGGTGGGAGAGTTCGAGGCCTTGCG
CTTAAGGAGCCCCTTCGCCTCGTGCTTGAGTTGAGGCCTGGCCTGGGCGCTGGGGCCGCCGCGTGCGAAT
CTGGTGGCACCTTCGCGCCTGTCTCGCTGCTTTCGATAAGTCTCTAGCCATTTAAAATTTTTGATGACCT
GCTGCGACGCTTTTTTTCTGGCAAGATAGTCTTGTAAATGCGGGCCAAGATCTGCACACTGGTATTTCGG
TTTTTGGGGCCGCGGGCGGCGACGGGGCCCGTGCGTCCCAGCGCACATGTTCGGCGAGGCGGGGCCTGCG
AGCGCGGCCACCGAGAATCGGACGGGGGTAGTCTCAAGCTGGCCGGCCTGCTCTGGTGCCTGGCCTCGCG
CCGCCGTGTATCGCCCCGCCCTGGGCGGCAAGGCTGGCCCGGTCGGCACCAGTTGCGTGAGCGGAAAGAT
GGCCGCTTCCCGGCCCTGCTGCAGGGAGCTCAAAATGGAGGACGCGGCGCTCGGGAGAGCGGGCGGGTGA
GTCACCCACACAAAGGAAAAGGGCCTTTCCGTCCTCAGCCGTCGCTTCATGTGACTCCACGGAGTACCGG
GCGCCGTCCAGGCACCTCGATTAGTTCTCGAGCTTTTGGAGTACGTCGTCTTTAGGTTGGGGGGAGGGGT
TTTATGCGATGGAGTTTCCCCACACTGAGTGGGTGGAGACTGAAGTTAGGCCAGCTTGGCACTTGATGTA
ATTCTCCTTGGAATTTGCCCTTTTTGAGTTTGGATCTTGGTTCATTCTCAAGCCTCAGACAGTGGTTCAA
AGTTTTTTTCTTCCATTTCAGGTGTCGTGAAAGCTTGGTACCGGATCCGCCACCATGAAAAGGCCGGCGG
CCACGAAAAAGGCCGGCCAGGCAAAAAAGAAAAAGAAGATGGACAAAAAGACGATTGTGTGGTTTAGACG
TGACCTTCGCATTGAGGACAACCCTGCGTTGGCAGCGGCAGCGCATGAAGGTTCGGTATTCCCTGTCTTT
ATCTGGTGTCCCGAAGAGGAGGGGCAATTCTATCCCGGTCGCGCGTCCCGATGGTGGATGAAACAGTCGC
TCGCACATCTTAGCCAGTCGTTGAAGGCGCTCGGCTCTGATCTGACGCTCATCAAAACACACAATACAAT
TTCTGCCATTCTGGATTGCATTAGGGTGACTGGTGCCACCAAAGTTGTGTTCAATCACCTTTATGATCCC
GTAAGCCTGGTCAGGGATCATACAGTAAAAGAGAAACTTGTAGAGAGGGGAATCAGCGTCCAATCGTACA
ATGGGGACTTGTTGTATGAACCGTGGGAAATCTATTGTGAGAAAGGCAAACCTTTCACTTCCTTCAATTC
GTACTGGAAGAAATGCCTCGACATGTCCATCGAGTCAGTCATGCTGCCGCCACCTTGGAGACTTATGCCC
ATTACTGCTGCGGCAGAGGCGATCTGGGCTTGCAGCATCGAAGAACTTGGTCTGGAAAACGAAGCGGAAA
AACCCAGTAACGCGCTCCTGACGCGAGCGTGGTCGCCAGGCTGGTCGAATGCTGATAAGCTCCTTAATGA
GTTTATCGAGAAACAGTTGATCGACTATGCGAAGAATAGCAAGAAGGTGGTGGGAAATTCCACTTCCCTC
CTGTCGCCGTATCTCCACTTTGGGGAGATTAGCGTGAGGCATGTGTTCCAATGTGCGCGGATGAAGCAAA
TCATTTGGGCTCGCGACAAAAACTCTGAAGGAGAGGAGTCTGCCGATTTGTTTTTGAGAGGAATCGGCCT
TAGGGAGTATTCACGATACATCTGCTTCAACTTTCCGTTTACACATGAACAATCCCTCCTCAGCCACCTC
CGCTTCTTTCCGTGGGACGCGGACGTGGACAAATTCAAGGCCTGGCGGCAGGGGCGCACGGGATACCCGT
TGGTGGATGCGGGTATGAGAGAGCTGTGGGCAACGGGTTGGATGCACAACCGTATTCGAGTCATCGTTAG
TAGCTTTGCCGTTAAGTTCCTCTTGTTGCCCTGGAAATGGGGGATGAAATACTTTTGGGACACGCTTCTG
GATGCGGACTTGGAGTGCGATATTCTTGGGTGGCAGTACATTTCGGGTTCCATCCCTGACGGGCATGAAC
TTGACCGATTGGATAACCCTGCACTGCAAGGAGCAAAGTACGACCCGGAGGGAGAATACATCAGGCAGTG
GCTCCCAGAGCTGGCCCGTCTGCCCACCGAGTGGATTCACCACCCGTGGGATGCTCCCCTGACCGTCCTT
AAAGCCTCAGGGGTCGAATTGGGGACGAATTACGCGAAACCCATCGTCGATATTGACACCGCACGAGAAT
TGCTGGCGAAAGCCATCTCAAGAACACGCGAAGCGCAGATTATGATCGGAGCAGCGCCGGCTAGCCCCAA
GAAGAAGAGAAAGGTGGAGGCCAGCGGTTCCGGACGGGCTGTATACTACCCGTACGACGTTCCGGACTAC
GCTCTGTTTAAACTGGGCAGTGGAGAGGGCAGAGGAAGTCTGCTAACATGCGGTGACGTCGAGGAGAATC
CTGGCCCAGTGAGCAAGGGCGAGGAGGATAACATGGCCATCATCAAGGAGTTCATGCGCTTCAAGGTGCA
CATGGAGGGCTCCGTGAACGGCCACGAGTTCGAGATCGAGGGCGAGGGCGAGGGCCGCCCCTACGAGGGC
ACCCAGACCGCCAAGCTGAAGGTGACCAAGGGTGGCCCCCTGCCCTTCGCCTGGGACATCCTGTCCCCTC
AGTTCATGTACGGCTCCAAGGCCTACGTGAAGCACCCCGCCGACATCCCCGACTACTTGAAGCTGTCCTT
CCCCGAGGGCTTCAAGTGGGAGCGCGTGATGAACTTCGAGGACGGCGGCGTGGTGACCGTGACCCAGGAC
TCCTCCCTGCAGGACGGCGAGTTCATCTACAAGGTGAAGCTGCGCGGCACCAACTTCCCCTCCGACGGCC
CCGTAATGCAGAAGAAAACCATGGGCTGGGAGGCCTCCTCCGAGCGGATGTACCCCGAGGACGGCGCCCT
GAAGGGCGAGATCAAGCAGAGGCTGAAGCTGAAGGACGGCGGCCACTACGACGCTGAGGTCAAGACCACC
TACAAGGCCAAGAAGCCCGTGCAGCTGCCCGGCGCCTACAACGTCAACATCAAGTTGGACATCACCTCCC
ACAACGAGGACTACACCATCGTGGAACAGTACGAACGCGCCGAGGGCCGCCACTCCACCGGCGGCATGGA
CGAGCTGTACAAGTAAGAATTCCTAGAGCTCGCTGATCAGCCTCGACTGTGCCTTCTAGTTGCCAGCCAT
CTGTTGTTTGCCCCTCCCCCGTGCCTTCCTTGACCCTGGAAGGTGCCACTCCCACTGTCCTTTCCTAATA
AAATGAGGAAATTGCATCGCATTGTCTGAGTAGGTGTCATTCTATTCTGGGGGGTGGGGTGGGGCAGGAC
AGCAAGGGGGAGGATTGGGAAGAGAATAGCAGGCATGCTGGGGAGCGGCCGCAGGAACCCCTAGTGATGG
AGTTGGCCACTCCCTCTCTGCGCGCTCGCTCGCTCACTGAGGCCGGGCGACCAAAGGTCGCCCGACGCCC
GGGCTTTGCCCGGGCGGCCTCAGTGAGCGAGCGAGCGCGCAGCTGCCTGCAGGGGCGCCTGATGCGGTAT
TTTCTCCTTACGCATCTGTGCGGTATTTCACACCGCATA
[95 nt withheld, positions 7600-7694]
T
[46 nt withheld, positions 7696-7741]
C
[141 nt withheld, positions 7743-7883]
CCTTTGACGTTGGAGTCCACGTTCTTT
[37 nt withheld, positions 7911-7947]
ACTCTATCTCGGGCTATTCTTTTGATTTATAAGGGATTTTGCCGATTTCGGTCTATTGGTTAAAAAATGA
GCTGATTTAACAAAAATTTAACGCGAATTTTAACAAAATATTAACGTTTACAATTTTATGGTGCACTCTC
AGTACAATCTGCTCTGATGCCGCATAGTTAAGCCAGCCCCGACACCCGCCAACACCCGCTGACGCGCCCT
GACGGGCTTGTCTGCTCCCGGCATCCGCTTACAGACAAGCTGTGACCGTCTCCGGGAGCTGCATGTGTCA
GAGGTTTTCACCGTCATCACCGAAACGCGCGAGACGAAAGGGCCTCGTGATACGCCTATTTTTATAGGTT
AATGTCATGATAATAATGGTTTCTTAGACGTCAGGTGGCACTTTTCGGGGAAATGTGCGCGGAACCCCTA
TTTGTTTATTTTTCTAAATACATTCAAATATGTATCCGCTCATGAGACAATAACCCTGATAAATGCTTCA
ATAATATTGAAAAAGGAAGAGTATGAGTATTCAACATTTCCGTGTCGCCCTTATTCCCTTTTTTGCGGCA
TTTTGCCTTCCTGTTTTTGCTCACCCAGAAACGCTGGTGAAAGTAAAAGATGCTGAAGATCAGTTGGGTG
CACGAGTGGGTTACATCGAACTGGATCTCAACAGCGGTAAGATCCTTGAGAGTT
